>Addgene plasmid #147446 | pLNHA-C1-HsNot10_25-471_S | depositor full sequence | sequence record 289893 | Full Sequence
TAGTTATTAATAGTAATCAATTACGGGGTCATTAGTTCATAGCCCATATATGGAGTTCCGCGTTACATAA
CTTACGGTAAATGGCCCGCCTGGCTGACCGCCCAACGACCCCCGCCCATTGACGTCAATAATGACGTATG
TTCCCATAGTAACGCCAATAGGGACTTTCCATTGACGTCAATGGGTGGAGTATTTACGGTAAACTGCCCA
CTTGGCAGTACATCAAGTGTATCATATGCCAAGTACGCCCCCTATTGACGTCAATGACGGTAAATGGCCC
GCCTGGCATTATGCCCAGTACATGACCTTATGGGACTTTCCTACTTGGCAGTACATCTACGTATTAGTCA
TCGCTATTACCATGGTGATGCGGTTTTGGCAGTACATCAATGGGCGTGGATAGCGGTTTGACTCACGGGG
ATTTCCAAGTCTCCACCCCATTGACGTCAATGGGAGTTTGTTTTGGCACCAAAATCAACGGGACTTTCCA
AAATGTCGTAACAACTCCGCCCCATTGACGCAAATGGGCGGTAGGCGTGTACGGTGGGAGGTCTATATAA
GCAGAGCTCTCTGGCTAACTAGAGAACCCACTGCTTACTGGCTTATCGAAATTAATACGACTCACTATAG
GGAGACCCAAGCTCTAGCGCTACCGGTCGCCACCATGGACGCACAAACACGACGACGTGAGCGTCGCGCT
GAGAAACAAGCTCAATGGAAAGCTGCAAACGGTGGATCTCCTCCACATATGGCTTACCCATACGATGTTC
CAGATTACGCTCCTCCATCTCGAGCTGATCAAGAGAAGGAGTTATCCACCAATGCTTTCCAAGCTTTCAC
ATCTGGAAATTATGATGCCTGTCTACAACACCTTGCCTGTCTACAAGATATAAACAAAGATGATTATAAA
ATAATTTTGAATACAGCAGTAGCTGAGTTTTTTAAAAGTAACCAAACAACAACAGATAATTTGAGACAAA
CACTTAACCAGCTGAAGAATCAGGTCCACTCAGCTGTTGAAGAAATGGATGGATTAGATGATGTTGAAAA
CAGCATGTTGTACTATAATCAAGCAGTCATTCTTTATCATCTGCGGCAGTATACAGAAGCCATATCAGTT
GGTGAAAAACTTTATCAGTTCATAGAGCCTTTTGAAGAAAAATTTGCCCAAGCAGTGTGTTTTTTGCTTG
TAGACCTGTATATATTAACCTACCAAGCTGAGAAAGCTTTGCATCTTCTTGCTGTCCTAGAAAAAATGAT
TTCACAGGGTAACAATAACAAAAATGGAAAGAATGAGACTGGTAATAACAACAACAAAGATGGATCTAAT
CATAAAGCTGAAAGTGGAGCTCTAATAGAAGCTGCAAAATCAAAGATACATCAGTACAAAGTACGAGCTT
ATATCCAAATGAAGTCTCTGAAAGCATGTAAAAGGGAAATCAAGTCAGTCATGAATACAGCTGGAAATTC
CGCACCCTCTCTCTTTCTTAAAAGCAATTTTGAGTACTTAAGAGGTAATTATCGAAAAGCCGTGAAGCTA
TTAAATAGTTCAAACATTGCTGAGCATCCAGGATTCATGAAAACAGGTGAATGCTTGAGATGCATGTTCT
GGAATAACCTTGGTTGCATCCATTTTGCCATGAGCAAGCACAATTTGGGAATATTCTACTTTAAAAAGGC
TCTGCAAGAGAATGACAATGTCTGTGCACAGCTCAGTGCAGGTAGCACTGATCCAGGTAAAAAATTTTCA
GGAAGACCCATGTGTACGTTACTAACCAATAAGAGATATGAGTTGCTGTATAACTGTGGAATTCAGCTTC
TTCACATTGGAAGGCCTCTTGCTGCCTTCGAATGTCTGATTGAAGCTGTTCAGGTTTATCATGCAAATCC
TCGCCTCTGGCTACGGCTGGCTGAATGCTGCATTGCTGCCAATAAGGGGACTTCTGAACAAGAAACTAAA
GGCCTTCCCAGCAAAAAAGGAATTGTACAGTCTATTGTTGGTCAAGGCTATCATCGTAAAATAGTTTTGG
CATCACAGTCTATACAGAATACTGTTTATAATGATGGTCAGTCTTCGGCCATTCCTGTAGCCAGTATGGA
GTTTGCAGCCATATGTCTCAGAAATGCCTTGTTGCTGTAAGGATCCACCGGATCTAGATAACTGATCATA
ATCAGCCATACCACATTTGTAGAGGTTTTACTTGCTTTAAAAAACCTCCCACACCTCCCCCTGAACCTGA
AACATAAAATGAATGCAATTGTTGTTGTTAACTTGTTTATTGCAGCTTATAATGGTTACAAATAAAGCAA
TAGCATCACAAATTTCACAAATAAAGCATTTTTTTCACTGCATTCTAGTTGTGGTTTGTCCAAACTCATC
AATGTATCTTAACGCGTAAATTGTAAGCGTTAATATTTTGTTAAAATTCGCGTTAAATTTTTGTTAAATC
AGCTCATTTTTTAACCAATAGGCCGAAATCGGCAAAATCCCTTATAAATCAAAAGAATAGACCGAGATAG
GGT
[37 nt withheld, positions 2524-2560]
AAAGAACGTGGACTCCAACGTCAAAGG
[49 nt withheld, positions 2588-2636]
T
[91 nt withheld, positions 2638-2728]
G
[124 nt withheld, positions 2730-2853]
CAGGTGGCACTTTTCGGGGAAATGTGCGCGGAACCCCTATTTGTTTATTTTTCTAAATACATTCAAATAT
GTATCCGCTCATGAGACAATAACCCTGATAAATGCTTCAATAATATTGAAAAAGGAAGAGTCCTGAGGCG
GAAAGAACCAGCTGTGGAATGTGTGTCAGTTAGGGTGTGGAAAGTCCCCAGGCTCCCCAGCAGGCAGAAG
TATGCAAAGCATGCATCTCAATTAGTCAGCAACCAGGTGTGGAAAGTCCCCAGGCTCCCCAGCAGGCAGA
AGTATGCAAAGCATGCATCTCAATTAGTCAGCAACCATAGTCCCGCCCCTAACTCCGCCCATCCCGCCCC
TAACTCCGCCCAGTTCCGCCCATTCTCCGCCCCATGGCTGACTAATTTTTTTTATTTATGCAGAGGCCGA
GGCCGCCTCGGCCTCTGAGCTATTCCAGAAGTAGTGAGGAGGCTTTTTTGGAGGCCTAGGCTTTTGCAAA
GATCGATCAAGAGACAGGATGAGGATCGTTTCGCATGATTGAACAAGATGGATTGCACGCAGGTTCTCCG
GCCGCTTGGGTGGAGAGGCTATTCGGCTATGACTGGGCACAACAGACAATCGGCTGCTCTGATGCCGCCG
TGTTCCGGCTGTCAGCGCAGGGGCGCCCGGTTCTTTTTGTCAAGACCGACCTGTCCGGTGCCCTGAATGA
ACTGCAAGACGAGGCAGCGCGGCTATCGTGGCTGGCCACGACGGGCGTTCCTTGCGCAGCTGTGCTCGAC
GTTGTCACTGAAGCGGGAAGGGACTGGCTGCTATTGGGCGAAGTGCCGGGGCAGGATCTCCTGTCATCTC
ACCTTGCTCCTGCCGAGAAAGTATCCATCATGGCTGATGCAATGCGGCGGCTGCATACGCTTGATCCGGC
TACCTGCCCATTCGACCACCAAGCGAAACATCGCATCGAGCGAGCACGTACTCGGATGGAAGCCGGTCTT
GTCGATCAGGATGATCTGGACGAAGAGCATCAGGGGCTCGCGCCAGCCGAACTGTTCGCCAGGCTCAAGG
CGAGCATGCCCGACGGCGAGGATCTCGTCGTGACCCATGGCGATGCCTGCTTGCCGAATATCATGGTGGA
AAATGGCCGCTTTTCTGGATTCATCGACTGTGGCCGGCTGGGTGTGGCGGACCGCTATCAGGACATAGCG
TTGGCTACCCGTGATATTGCTGAAGAGCTTGGCGGCGAATGGGCTGACCGCTTCCTCGTGCTTTACGGTA
TCGCCGCTCCCGATTCGCAGCGCATCGCCTTCTATCGCCTTCTTGACGAGTTCTTCTGAGCGGGACTCTG
GGGTTCGAAATGACCGACCAAGCGACGCCCAACCTGCCATCACGAGATTTCGATTCCACCGCCGCCTTCT
ATGAAAGGTTGGGCTTCGGAATCGTTTTCCGGGACGCCGGCTGGATGATCCTCCAGCGCGGGGATCTCAT
GCTGGAGTTCTTCGCCCACCCTAGGGGGAGGCTAACTGAAACACGGAAGGAGACAATACCGGAAGGAACC
CGCGCTATGACGGCAATAAAAAGACAGAATAAAACGCACGGTGTTGGGTCGTTTGTTCATAAACGCGGGG
TTCGGTCCCAGGGCTGGCACTCTGTCGATACCCCACCGAGACCCCATTGGGGCCAATACGCCCGCGTTTC
TTCCTTTTCCCCACCCCACCCCCCAAGTTCGGGTGAAGGCCCAGGGCTCGCAGCCAACGTCGGGGCGGCA
GGCCCTGCCATAGCCTCAGGTTACTCATATATACTTTAGATTGATTTAAAACTTCATTTTTAATTTAAAA
GGATCTAGGTGAAGATCCTTTTTGATAATCTCATGACCAAAATCCCTTAACGTGAGTTTTCGTTCCACTG
AGCGTCAGACCCCGTAGAAAAGATCAAAGGATCTTCTTGAGATCCTTTTTTTCTGCGCGTAATCTGCTGC
TTGCAAACAAAAAAACCACCGCTACCAGCGGTGGTTTGTTTGCCGGATCAAGAGCTACCAACTCTTTTTC
CGAAGGTAACTGGCTTCAGCAGAGCGCAGATACCAAATACTGTCCTTCTAGTGTAGCCGTAGTTAGGCCA
CCACTTCAAGAACTCTGTAGCACCGCCTACATACCTCGCTCTGCTAATCCTGTTACCAGTGGCTGCTGCC
AGTGGCGATAAGTCGTGTCTTACCGGGTTGGACTCAAGACGATAGTTACCGGATAAGGCGCAGCGGTCGG
GCTGAACGGGGGGTTCGTGCACACAGCCCAGCTTGGAGCGAACGACCTACACCGAACTGAGATACCTACA
GCGTGAGCTATGAGAAAGCGCCACGCTTCCCGAAGGGAGAAAGGCGGACAGGTATCCGGTAAGCGGCAGG
GTCGGAACAGGAGAGCGCACGAGGGAGCTTCCAGGGGGAAACGCCTGGTATCTTTATAGTCCTGTCGGGT
TTCGCCACCTCTGACTTGAGCGTCGATTTTTGTGATGCTCGTCAGGGGGGCGGAGCCTATGGAAAAACGC
CAGCAACGCGGCCTTTTTACGGTTCCTGGCCTTTTGCTGGCCTTTTGCTCACATGTTCTTTCCTGCGTTA
TCCCCTGATTCTGTGGATAACCGTATTACCGCCATGCAT
Features (pLannotate 1.2.2; 17 found; start..end, strand, type, name):
     61..364     +  enhancer       CMV enhancer: human cytomegalovirus immediate early enhancer
    365..568     +  promoter       CMV promoter: human cytomegalovirus (CMV) immediate early promoter
    564..597     +  LTR            5' LTR (truncated) (fragment): truncated 5' long terminal repeat (LTR) from HIV-1
    613..631     +  promoter       T7 promoter: promoter for bacteriophage T7 RNA polymerase
    665..730     +  CDS            N (fragment): REGN_LAMBD - Experimental evidence at protein level: Swiss-Prot protein existence level 1. Plays a role as a transcriptional antitermination factor that allows the virus to initiate its lytic phase. Activates expression of the delayed viral early genes by modifying host RNA polymerase (RNAP) into a form that is resistant to termination signals. This antitermination function requires the host NusA protein which serves to stabilize the interaction between antitermination protein N and host RNA polymerase. From Escherichia phage lambda (Bacteriophage lambda).
    755..781     +  CDS            3xHA (fragment): three tandem HA epitope tags
    797..2137    +  CDS            CNOT10 (fragment): CNO10_HUMAN - Experimental evidence at protein level: Swiss-Prot protein existence level 1. Component of the CCR4-NOT complex which is one of the major cellular mRNA deadenylases and is linked to various cellular processes including bulk mRNA degradation, miRNA-mediated repression, translational repression during translational initiation and general transcription regulation. Additional complex functions may be a consequence of its influence on mRNA expression. Is not required for association of CNOT7 to the CCR4-NOT complex. From Homo sapiens (Human).
   2163..2247    +  CDS            large T antigen (fragment): large T antigen from SV40 (simian virus 40)
   2270..2391    +  polyA_signal   SV40 poly(A) signal: SV40 polyadenylation signal
   2425..2853    -  rep_origin     f1 ori (sequence partly withheld): f1 bacteriophage origin of replication; arrow indicates direction of (+) strand synthesis
   2880..2984    +  promoter       AmpR promoter: bla
   2986..3343    +  promoter       SV40 promoter: SV40 enhancer and early promoter
   3378..4172    +  CDS            NeoR/KanR: aminoglycoside phosphotransferase from Tn5; aph(3')-II (or nptII); confers resistance to neomycin, kanamycin, and G418 (Geneticin®)
   4193..4345    +  CDS            ble (fragment): BLE_KLEPN - Experimental evidence at protein level: Swiss-Prot protein existence level 1. Binding protein with a strong affinity to the bleomycin family of antibiotics. Binds to CL990; an antimitotic-antibiotic compound. From Klebsiella pneumoniae.
   4404..4451    +  polyA_signal   HSV TK poly(A) signal: herpes simplex virus thymidine kinase polyadenylation signal (Cole and Stacy, 1985)
   4542..4558    -  polyA_signal   bGH poly(A) signal (fragment): bovine growth hormone polyadenylation signal
   4780..5368    +  rep_origin     ori: high-copy-number ColE1/pMB1/pBR322/pUC origin of replication
