[The description below was written by a language model from this plasmid's Addgene catalogue record and pLannotate feature annotations shown in this document.]
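Description:
pLNHA-C1-HsNot10_25-471_S is a 5,482-nt mammalian expression plasmid encoding a fragment of human CNOT10, residues 25–471 according to the name, fused at its N-terminus to a bacteriophage lambda N peptide and an HA epitope tag. The catalogue lists the backbone as unknown. The annotated layout, however, has the general arrangement of a C1-type CMV expression vector: a high-copy ColE1/pUC origin, an f1 origin, and a single NeoR/KanR cassette. That cassette is driven by tandem bacterial (bla) and SV40 early promoters and ends in an HSV TK polyadenylation signal. It provides kanamycin selection in bacteria and could in principle support G418 selection in mammalian cells.

The expression unit uses the CMV immediate-early enhancer and promoter, followed by a T7 promoter. The open reading frame then runs through the short lambda N fragment, the HA sequence (annotated as a partial match to 3xHA) and the CNOT10 fragment, and terminates with the SV40 poly(A) signal. Several small hits are probably residual vector sequence or annotation artefacts rather than functional elements: the truncated HIV-1 LTR, SV40 large T antigen, ble and bGH poly(A) fragments.

CNOT10 is a component of the CCR4-NOT deadenylase complex. The record states the purpose only as mammalian expression. Lambda N fusions are typically used to tether a protein to reporter mRNAs carrying BoxB hairpins, so the construct would suit assays of how this CNOT10 region affects mRNA stability or translation, with HA used for detection or immunoprecipitation. The depositor notes one silent mutation relative to the NCBI reference and cautions that the supplied sequence may be theoretical.
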