Addgene plasmid #147446: pLNHA-C1-HsNot10_25-471_S
Purpose: Mammalian Expression of HsNot10_25-471
Depositing lab: Elisa Izaurralde. Depositing organization: Max Planck Institute for Developmental Biology.
Backbone
  Vector backbone: Unknown
  Vector type: Mammalian Expression
Growth in bacteria
  Bacterial resistance: Kanamycin, 50 μg/mL
  Growth temperature: 37°C
  Growth strain: DH5alpha
  Copy number: High Copy
Gene/Insert
  Gene/Insert name: HsNot10_25-471 (alt name: CNOT10 cloned from Kazusa clone: on15275)
  Species: H. sapiens (human)
  Entrez Gene: CNOT10 (a.k.a. FLJ12890, FLJ13165, DKFZp434K115)
  Cloning method: Unknown
Terms and licenses: Academic/Nonprofit Terms; Industry Terms: Not Available to Industry
Depositor comments: one silent mutation compared to the sequence given by NCBI: NM_015442.1. Plasmids from this collection were made available to the research community and donated after the lab closed. Please note that the sequence provided by the depositing laboratory may be theoretical/predicted or based on Sanger sequencing results. There may be discrepancies between sequencing results obtained by Addgene and the depositor sequence. If an Addgene verified sequence is not available, please contact before placing your order to request that our lab fully sequence the plasmid.
How to cite: pLNHA-C1-HsNot10_25-471_S was a gift from Elisa Izaurralde (Addgene plasmid # 147446 ; http://n2t.net/addgene:147446 ; RRID:Addgene_147446)
